Addgene plasmid #111952: Hsh155 Y826A
Purpose: This is a shuffle plasmid containing the HSH155 gene and the surrounding genomic regions. It bears a TRP marker for shuffle into a HSH155 deletion strain. It has the Y826A mutation
Depositing lab: Aaron Hoskins. Depositing organization: University of Wisconsin, Madison. Publication: Functional Analysis of Hsh155/SF3b1 Interactions with the U2 snRNA/Branch Site Duplex. Carrocci TJ, Paulson JC, Hoskins AA. RNA. 2018 May 11. pii: rna.065664.118. doi: 10.1261/rna.065664.118. PubMed 29752352.
Backbone
  Vector backbone: pRS414
  Backbone manufacturer: ATCC
  Backbone size w/o insert (bp): 4788
  Total vector size (bp): 8124
  Vector type: Bacterial Expression, Yeast Expression
  Selectable markers: TRP1
Growth in bacteria
  Bacterial resistance: Ampicillin, 100 μg/mL
  Growth temperature: 37°C
  Growth strain: DH5alpha
  Copy number: Unknown
Gene/Insert
  Gene/Insert name: Hsh155 Y826A
  Species: S. cerevisiae (budding yeast)
  Insert size (bp): 3339
  Mutation: Y826A
Terms and licenses: Academic/Nonprofit Terms; Industry Terms: Not Available to Industry
How to cite: Hsh155 Y826A was a gift from Aaron Hoskins (Addgene plasmid # 111952 ; http://n2t.net/addgene:111952 ; RRID:Addgene_111952)
