[The description below was written by a language model from this plasmid's Addgene catalogue record and pLannotate feature annotations shown in this document.]
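Description:
Hsh155 Y826A is a yeast–E. coli shuttle plasmid built on the pRS414 backbone, a low-copy centromeric vector. In yeast it is maintained through a CEN6/ARS element, which gives stable, roughly single-copy inheritance, and it is selected by the TRP1 auxotrophic marker expressed from its own promoter. In E. coli it replicates from a high-copy ColE1/pUC-type origin and is selected with ampicillin via the β-lactamase gene. The backbone also carries an f1 phage origin and the remnants of the lacZα cloning region (lac promoter, operator and CAP site), with T7 and T3 phage promoters flanking the insertion site. The total size is about 8.1 kb.

The insert is a roughly 3.3 kb S. cerevisiae genomic fragment containing the HSH155 open reading frame together with its surrounding genomic regions. A short fragment of the neighbouring ABZ2 gene is annotated downstream of the coding sequence. No heterologous yeast promoter is annotated, so expression presumably relies on the native flanking sequences included in the fragment, although the record does not explicitly define the promoter. HSH155 encodes the yeast orthologue of the SF3b1 splicing factor, which contacts pre-mRNA on both sides of the branch site early in spliceosome assembly. This version carries the Y826A substitution.

The plasmid is intended for plasmid shuffling: it is introduced into an HSH155 deletion strain under tryptophan selection so that the mutant allele becomes the only source of the protein. This allows the effect of Y826A on viability and splicing to be tested, in the context of studying Hsh155/SF3b1 interactions with the U2 snRNA/branch site duplex.
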