Features (pLannotate 1.2.2; 19 found; start..end, strand, type, name):
     27..45      +  promoter       T7 promoter: promoter for bacteriophage T7 RNA polymerase
    326..3238    +  CDS            HSH155: SF3B1_YEAST - Experimental evidence at protein level: Swiss-Prot protein existence level 1. Contacts pre-mRNA on both sides of the branch site early in spliceosome assembly. From Saccharomyces cerevisiae (strain ATCC 204508 / S288c) (Baker's yeast).
   3440..3493    +  CDS            ABZ2 (fragment): PABC_YEAST - Experimental evidence at protein level: Swiss-Prot protein existence level 1. Converts 4-amino-4-deoxychorismate into 4-aminobenzoate (PABA) and pyruvate. From Saccharomyces cerevisiae (strain ATCC 204508 / S288c) (Baker's yeast).
   3510..3528    -  promoter       T3 promoter: promoter for bacteriophage T3 RNA polymerase
   3573..3589    -  protein_bind   lac operator: The lac repressor binds to the lac operator to inhibit transcription in E. coli. This inhibition can be relieved by adding lactose or isopropyl-β-D-thiogalactopyranoside (IPTG). lac repressor encoded by lacI
   3597..3627    -  promoter       lac promoter: promoter for the E. coli lac operon
   3642..3663    -  protein_bind   CAP binding site: CAP binding activates transcription in the presence of cAMP. E. coli catabolite activator protein
   3676..3768    -  CDS            lacI (fragment): lac repressor; lacI; The lac repressor binds to the lac operator to inhibit transcription in E. coli. This inhibition can be relieved by adding lactose or isopropyl-β-D-thiogalactopyranoside (IPTG).
   3951..4539    -  rep_origin     ori: high-copy-number ColE1/pMB1/pBR322/pUC origin of replication
   4710..5570    -  CDS            AmpR: β-lactamase; bla; confers resistance to ampicillin, carbenicillin, and related antibiotics
   5571..5675    -  promoter       AmpR promoter: bla
   5712..6215    +  misc_feature   CEN/ARS: S. cerevisiae CEN6 centromere fused to an autonomously replicating sequence
   6283..6318    +  CDS            rop (fragment): Rop protein, which maintains plasmids at low copy number; rop
   6420..6469    +  misc_feature   bom (fragment): basis of mobility region from pBR322
   6607..6754    +  promoter       TRP1 promoter: S. cerevisiae TRP1
   6755..7429    +  CDS            TRP1: phosphoribosylanthranilate isomerase, required for tryptophan biosynthesis; S. cerevisiae TRP1; yeast auxotrophic marker
   7480..7531    +  misc_feature   bom (fragment): basis of mobility region from pBR322
   7559..7987    -  rep_origin     f1 ori (sequence partly withheld): f1 bacteriophage origin of replication; arrow indicates direction of (+) strand synthesis
   7991..19      -  CDS            lacZα (fragment) (across the origin): LacZα fragment of β-galactosidase; lacZ fragment
>Addgene plasmid #111952 | Hsh155 Y826A | addgene full sequence | sequence record 213594 | Addgene NGS Result
GTAAAACGACGGCCAGTGAGCGCGCGTAATACGACTCACTATAGGGCGAATTGGGTACCGGGCCCCCCCC
TCGAGCATGTACTTTCCGCCTAACTACCATCACCTGTCTTTATTTATTCCGCTGACAGATATGCACAACC
AATTATCGTCTCTTGAAAGCTTTTTAGACGTGATTGCTGTTATTTGGCACGTTGTTAGTATTTAAGCTTA
TTCGGGTTTGCATTGATATTTGCCCGAGCAGAAATCTCCTTCTCGATGAGTTAGAACTGAAACATCTCTT
CAATTACTTATACATAATAAACATAGAAAGCCAGGACCTGTCATCATGAGTCATCCGATTCAATTTGTAA
ACGCTAATAATAGCGATAAGAGCCACCAATTAGGCGGTCAATATTCTATTCCTCAGGATTTGAGGGAAAA
CCTGCAGAAAGAAGCTGCACGTATTGGTGAGAACGAAAAAGATGTGCTACAGGAAAAAATGGAAACTAGG
ACAGTGCAAAATCGAGAGGATTCATACCACAAAAGAAGGTTTGATATGAAGTTTGAGCCGGATTCCGATA
CACAAACTGTTACGTCTTCAGAAAATACCCAAGACGCTGTCGTGCCAAGGAAAAGAAAATCTCGTTGGGA
TGTAAAAGGGTACGAGCCACCTGATGAATCTTCAACAGCGGTCAAAGAAAACTCTGATAGTGCTTTGGTT
AATGTAGAAGGAATCCATGATTTGATGTTTTTTAAACCTTCTGACCATAAATATTTCGCCGACGTTATAT
CCAAAAAACCCATAGATGAGTTAAATAAGGATGAAAAGAAAGAAAGAACCCTGTCGATGTTACTTCTGAA
AATAAAAAATGGCAATACAGCGAGTAGGAGGACTTCTATGCGGATTTTAACCGATAAAGCTGTTACATTT
GGTCCAGAAATGATATTTAACCGCTTATTGCCCATATTACTAGACAGAAGTTTGGAAGACCAGGAAAGAC
ATCTAATGATCAAGACCATAGATCGCGTCCTTTACCAGCTAGGAGATTTAACAAAACCTTACGTTCACAA
AATACTTGTAGTAGCTGCCCCATTGCTAATAGATGAAGATCCAATGGTTCGTTCAACAGGCCAGGAGATA
ATCACCAATCTGTCTACAGTCGCTGGCCTAAAAACCATTCTAACAGTAATGAGACCTGATATTGAGAATG
AGGATGAGTATGTTAGAAATGTAACTTCAAGAGCGGCGGCTGTGGTGGCAAAAGCCCTTGGTGTTAATCA
ATTGCTTCCTTTCATCAATGCAGCATGCCACTCACGGAAGTCTTGGAAAGCAAGGCATACTGGCATAAAA
ATTGTGCAGCAAATAGGTATACTTTTGGGAATAGGTGTCTTGAATCATCTTACTGGGCTGATGAGTTGTA
TCAAAGACTGCCTAATGGATGATCACGTTCCGGTGCGAATTGTTACAGCACATACTTTATCAACACTAGC
AGAAAATTCTTATCCATATGGTATCGAAGTTTTCAACGTTGTACTGGAGCCATTATGGAAGGGTATAAGA
AGTCATCGTGGTAAAGTGCTATCTTCTTTTTTAAAAGCTGTTGGATCTATGATCCCATTGATGGACCCAG
AGTATGCCGGTTATTATACCACAGAAGCAATGAGAATAATTAGACGTGAATTCGACTCTCCCGATGATGA
AATGAAAAAGACCATTCTTTTAGTATTACAAAAATGTAGCGCTGTAGAATCCATAACGCCAAAATTTCTG
AGAGAAGAAATCGCGCCAGAATTCTTTCAAAAATTTTGGGTCAGACGAGTGGCATTGGATAGACCATTAA
ACAAAGTTGTTACATATACTACTGTTACATTAGCAAAGAAATTAGGTTGTTCTTATACCATTGATAAATT
ATTAACACCATTGAGAGATGAAGCTGAGCCGTTCAGAACAATGGCTGTCCATGCTGTTACTAGAACAGTA
AACTTATTAGGGACAGCAGATTTAGATGAGAGATTAGAAACGAGGCTTATTGATGCGCTCTTGATAGCAT
TTCAAGAACAAACAAATAGTGATTCTATAATCTTTAAAGGGTTTGGGGCAGTGACGGTGTCACTTGACAT
CCGTATGAAACCGTTTTTAGCACCCATTGTGAGTACGATTTTAAATCATTTAAAGCATAAAACTCCCTTG
GTTCGTCAACATGCAGCAGATCTATGTGCCATACTAATACCAGTCATCAAGAACTGTCACGAATTCGAAA
TGTTGAATAAATTGAACATTATATTGTATGAATCCTTAGGCGAAGTATATCCAGAGGTATTAGGTTCTAT
AATCAACGCTATGTACTGTATTACTAGCGTAATGGATTTGGATAAACTACAACCTCCTATTAATCAAATT
TTACCAACCTTAACTCCAATTTTAAGAAACAAGCATAGAAAAGTCGAAGTAAACACTATCAAATTTGTTG
GACTTATTGGTAAATTAGCACCTACCTATGCACCTCCTAAAGAATGGATGAGAATATGTTTTGAACTATT
AGAACTTTTGAAAAGTACAAATAAAGAAATAAGAAGATCAGCAAATGCCACGTTTGGATTCATTGCTGAA
GCAATTGGACCTCACGATGTTCTTGTTGCGTTATTGAACAATTTAAAGGTTCAAGAACGTCAGTTACGTG
TATGCACGGCTGTTGCTATCGGTATCGTTGCTAAAGTGTGTGGTCCTTACAACGTGCTGCCAGTAATCAT
GAATGAATACACAACACCAGAGACTAATGTTCAAAACGGTGTTCTCAAGGCCATGTCATTCATGTTTGAG
GCTATTGGTAACATGTCTAAGGATTACATATACTTCATAACACCATTATTAGAAGATGCACTCACCGATA
GGGATTTAGTTCATCGTCAGACAGCGTCGAACGTAATAACCCACTTAGCTTTAAACTGTTCAGGTACAGG
TCACGAAGATGCCTTCATTCATTTAATGAATCTTCTAATACCCAATATTTTTGAAACTTCACCACATGCT
ATTATGCGTATTTTAGAAGGTTTGGAGGCACTGAGTCAAGCTCTTGGCCCTGGACTATTCATGAACTACA
TATGGGCAGGATTGTTCCATCCAGCGAAGAATGTAAGGAAAGCATTTTGGAGGGTGTATAATAACATGTA
CGTAATGTACCAGGACGCCATGGTACCTTTTTACCCCGTTACACCAGACAACAATGAAGAATATATAGAA
GAACTGGATTTAGTTCTGTGAATATATATAGAGCATATAAATAACCACAACTTGTAAGAATATTTTACTT
GACACACCTATATCATCACGTCACGATGCCTTCATAGATTATGATGAAATATAAACAGAACCTGCTATTG
GAAAAAAAAGGGCAGGAAAAAATTTTGTGAAAGTGAGTAAAAGAAAGATGAAGAGCGAGACATGGATAAT
AAGAAATAGATGTCACTAATGGACAATTGGAAGACTGATATGGAAAGTTACGATGAAGGAGGAGCTCCAG
CTTTTGTTCCCTTTAGTGAGGGTTAATTGCGCGCTTGGCGTAATCATGGTCATAGCTGTTTCCTGTGTGA
AATTGTTATCCGCTCACAATTCCACACAACATACGAGCCGGAAGCATAAAGTGTAAAGCCTGGGGTGCCT
AATGAGTGAGCTAACTCACATTAATTGCGTTGCGCTCACTGCCCGCTTTCCAGTCGGGAAACCTGTCGTG
CCAGCTGCATTAATGAATCGGCCAACGCGCGGGGAGAGGCGGTTTGCGTATTGGGCGCTCTTCCGCTTCC
TCGCTCACTGACTCGCTGCGCTCGGTCGTTCGGCTGCGGCGAGCGGTATCAGCTCACTCAAAGGCGGTAA
TACGGTTATCCACAGAATCAGGGGATAACGCAGGAAAGAACATGTGAGCAAAAGGCCAGCAAAAGGCCAG
GAACCGTAAAAAGGCCGCGTTGCTGGCGTTTTTCCATAGGCTCCGCCCCCCTGACGAGCATCACAAAAAT
CGACGCTCAAGTCAGAGGTGGCGAAACCCGACAGGACTATAAAGATACCAGGCGTTTCCCCCTGGAAGCT
CCCTCGTGCGCTCTCCTGTTCCGACCCTGCCGCTTACCGGATACCTGTCCGCCTTTCTCCCTTCGGGAAG
CGTGGCGCTTTCTCATAGCTCACGCTGTAGGTATCTCAGTTCGGTGTAGGTCGTTCGCTCCAAGCTGGGC
TGTGTGCACGAACCCCCCGTTCAGCCCGACCGCTGCGCCTTATCCGGTAACTATCGTCTTGAGTCCAACC
CGGTAAGACACGACTTATCGCCACTGGCAGCAGCCACTGGTAACAGGATTAGCAGAGCGAGGTATGTAGG
CGGTGCTACAGAGTTCTTGAAGTGGTGGCCTAACTACGGCTACACTAGAAGAACAGTATTTGGTATCTGC
GCTCTGCTGAAGCCAGTTACCTTCGGAAAAAGAGTTGGTAGCTCTTGATCCGGCAAACAAACCACCGCTG
GTAGCGGTGGTTTTTTTGTTTGCAAGCAGCAGATTACGCGCAGAAAAAAAGGATCTCAAGAAGATCCTTT
GATCTTTTCTACGGGGTCTGACGCTCAGTGGAACGAAAACTCACGTTAAGGGATTTTGGTCATGAGATTA
TCAAAAAGGATCTTCACCTAGATCCTTTTAAATTAAAAATGAAGTTTTAAATCAATCTAAAGTATATATG
AGTAAACTTGGTCTGACAGTTACCAATGCTTAATCAGTGAGGCACCTATCTCAGCGATCTGTCTATTTCG
TTCATCCATAGTTGCCTGACTCCCCGTCGTGTAGATAACTACGATACGGGAGGGCTTACCATCTGGCCCC
AGTGCTGCAATGATACCGCGAGACCCACGCTCACCGGCTCCAGATTTATCAGCAATAAACCAGCCAGCCG
GAAGGGCCGAGCGCAGAAGTGGTCCTGCAACTTTATCCGCCTCCATCCAGTCTATTAATTGTTGCCGGGA
AGCTAGAGTAAGTAGTTCGCCAGTTAATAGTTTGCGCAACGTTGTTGCCATTGCTACAGGCATCGTGGTG
TCACGCTCGTCGTTTGGTATGGCTTCATTCAGCTCCGGTTCCCAACGATCAAGGCGAGTTACATGATCCC
CCATGTTGTGCAAAAAAGCGGTTAGCTCCTTCGGTCCTCCGATCGTTGTCAGAAGTAAGTTGGCCGCAGT
GTTATCACTCATGGTTATGGCAGCACTGCATAATTCTCTTACTGTCATGCCATCCGTAAGATGCTTTTCT
GTGACTGGTGAGTACTCAACCAAGTCATTCTGAGAATAGTGTATGCGGCGACCGAGTTGCTCTTGCCCGG
CGTCAATACGGGATAATACCGCGCCACATAGCAGAACTTTAAAAGTGCTCATCATTGGAAAACGTTCTTC
GGGGCGAAAACTCTCAAGGATCTTACCGCTGTTGAGATCCAGTTCGATGTAACCCACTCGTGCACCCAAC
TGATCTTCAGCATCTTTTACTTTCACCAGCGTTTCTGGGTGAGCAAAAACAGGAAGGCAAAATGCCGCAA
AAAAGGGAATAAGGGCGACACGGAAATGTTGAATACTCATACTCTTCCTTTTTCAATATTATTGAAGCAT
TTATCAGGGTTATTGTCTCATGAGCGGATACATATTTGAATGTATTTAGAAAAATAAACAAATAGGGGTT
CCGCGCACATTTCCCCGAAAAGTGCCACCTGGGTCCTTTTCATCACGTGCTATAAAAATAATTATAATTT
AAATTTTTTAATATAAATATATAAATTAAAAATAGAAAGTAAAAAAAGAAATTAAAGAAAAAATAGTTTT
TGTTTTCCGAAGATGTAAAAGACTCTAGGGGGATCGCCAACAAATACTACCTTTTATCTTGCTCTTCCTG
CTCTCAGGTATTAATGCCGAATTGTTTCATCTTGTCTGTGTAGAAGACCACACACGAAAATCCTGTGATT
TTACATTTTACTTATCGTTAATCGAATGTATATCTATTTAATCTGCTTTTCTTGTCTAATAAATATATAT
GTAAAGTACGCTTTTTGTTGAAATTTTTTAAACCTTTGTTTATTTTTTTTTCTTCATTCCGTAACTCTTC
TACCTTCTTTATTTACTTTCTAAAATCCAAATACAAAACATAAAAATAAATAAACACAGAGTAAATTCCC
AAATTATTCCATCATTAAAAGATACGAGGCGCGTGTAAGTTACAGGCAAGCGATCCGTCTAAGAAACCAT
TATTATCATGACATTAACCTATAAAAATAGGCGTATCACGAGGCCCTTTCGTCTCGCGCGTTTCGGTGAT
GACGGTGAAAACCTCTGACACATGCAGCTCCCGGAGACGGTCACAGCTTGTCTGTAAGCGGATGCCGGGA
GCAGACAAGCCCGTCAGGGCGCGTCAGCGGGTGTTGGCGGGTGTCGGGGCTGGCTTAACTATGCGGCATC
AGAGCAGATTGTACTGAGAGTGCACCATAGATCACGACATTACTATATATATAATATAGGAAGCATTTAA
TAGAACAGCATCGTAATATATGTGTACTTTGCAGTTATGACGCCAGATGGCAGTAGTGGAAGATATTCTT
TATTGAAAAATAGCTTGTCACCTTACGTACAATCTTGATCCGGAGCTTTTCTTTTTTTGCCGATTAAGAA
TTAATTCGGTCGAAAAAAGAAAAGGAGAGGGCCAAGAGGGAGGGCATTGGTGACTATTGAGCACGTGAGT
ATACGTGATTAAGCACACAAAGGCAGCTTGGAGTATGTCTGTTATTAATTTCACAGGTAGTTCTGGTCCA
TTGGTGAAAGTTTGCGGCTTGCAGAGCACAGAGGCCGCAGAATGTGCTCTAGATTCCGATGCTGACTTGC
TGGGTATTATATGTGTGCCCAATAGAAAGAGAACAATTGACCCGGTTATTGCAAGGAAAATTTCAAGTCT
TGTAAAAGCATATAAAAATAGTTCAGGCACTCCGAAATACTTGGTTGGCGTGTTTCGTAATCAACCTAAG
GAGGATGTTTTGGCTCTGGTCAATGATTACGGCATTGATATCGTCCAACTGCATGGAGATGAGTCGTGGC
AAGAATACCAAGAGTTCCTCGGTTTGCCAGTTATTAAAAGACTCGTATTTCCAAAAGACTGCAACATACT
ACTCAGTGCAGCTTCACAGAAACCTCATTCGTTTATTCCCTTGTTTGATTCAGAAGCAGGTGGGACAGGT
GAACTTTTGGATTGGAACTCGATTTCTGACTGGGTTGGAAGGCAAGAGAGCCCCGAAAGCTTACATTTTA
TGTTAGCTGGTGGACTGACGCCAGAAAATGTTGGTGATGCGCTTAGATTAAATGGCGTTATTGGTGTTGA
TGTAAGCGGAGGTGTGGAGACAAATGGTGTAAAAGACTCTAACAAAATAGCAAATTTCGTCAAAAATGCT
AAGAAATAGGTTATTACTGAGTAGTATTTATTTAAGTATTGTTTGTGCACTTGCCGATCTATGCGGTGTG
AAATACCGCACAGATGCGTAAGGAGAAAATACCGCATCAGGAAATTGTAAGCGTTAATATTTTGTTAAAA
TTCGCGTTAAATTTTTGTTAAATCAGCTCATTTTTTAACCAATAGGCCGAAATCGGCAAAATCCCTTATA
AATCAAAAGAATAGACCGAGATAGGGT
[37 nt withheld, positions 7658-7694]
AAAGAACGTGGACTCCAACGTCAAAGG
[49 nt withheld, positions 7722-7770]
T
[91 nt withheld, positions 7772-7862]
G
[124 nt withheld, positions 7864-7987]
CCATTCGCCATTCAGGCTGCGCAACTGTTGGGAAGGGCGATCGGTGCGGGCCTCTTCGCTATTACGCCAG
CTGGCGAAAGGGGGATGTGCTGCAAGGCGATTAAGTTGGGTAACGCCAGGGTTTTCCCAGTCACGACGTT
